Addgene plasmid #13693: cmv 16 E7 E46A
Depositing lab: Karl Munger. Depositing organization: Harvard Medical School.
Backbone
  Vector backbone: pCMV bam neo
  Backbone size w/o insert (bp): 6550
  Vector type: Mammalian Expression
  Selectable markers: Neomycin (select with G418)
Growth in bacteria
  Bacterial resistance: Ampicillin, 100 μg/mL
  Growth temperature: 37°C
  Growth strain: DH5alpha
  Copy number: High Copy
Gene/Insert
  Gene/Insert name: HPV 16 E7 E46A (alt name: HPV 16 E7)
  Species: H. sapiens (human)
  Insert size (bp): 300
  Mutation: aa 46 changed from E to A
  GenBank ID: AY089955
  Entrez Gene: E7 (a.k.a. HpV16gp2)
  Cloning method: Restriction Enzyme; 5′ cloning site BamH1 (not destroyed); 3′ cloning site BamH1 (destroyed during cloning)
  Sequencing primers: 5′ B glob intron-F; 3′ B glob-pA-R
Terms and licenses: Academic/Nonprofit Terms; Industry Terms: Not Available to Industry
How to cite: cmv 16 E7 E46A was a gift from Karl Munger (Addgene plasmid # 13693 ; http://n2t.net/addgene:13693 ; RRID:Addgene_13693)
