[The description below was written by a language model from this plasmid's Addgene catalogue record.]
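Description:
cmv 16 E7 E46A is a mammalian expression plasmid built on the pCMV bam neo backbone (about 6.55 kb without insert) that carries a point-mutant form of the human papillomavirus type 16 E7 oncoprotein. The roughly 300 bp insert encodes HPV 16 E7 with glutamate 46 replaced by alanine. The record lists the species as human, although the gene itself is of viral origin. The fragment was placed into the BamHI site of the vector by restriction cloning, with the 5′ BamHI site retained and the 3′ site destroyed during cloning. The record does not explicitly list a promoter, but the backbone and plasmid names indicate CMV-driven expression. The recommended sequencing primers, which anneal in a β-globin intron and a β-globin polyadenylation region, suggest that the insert sits between these elements, which would provide splicing and 3′ end processing signals for the transcript. No epitope tag or reporter is recorded.

In bacteria, the plasmid is maintained as a high-copy construct under ampicillin selection. In mammalian cells, a neomycin resistance marker allows G418 selection of transfected cells, so the plasmid can be used for stable as well as transient expression. The record does not state a specific purpose. A single-residue E7 substitution of this kind would typically be compared with wild-type E7 to test how that residue contributes to E7's interactions with host proteins and its biological activities. No feature table was provided, so the arrangement of elements described here rests on the catalogue fields alone.
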