>Addgene plasmid #13693 | cmv 16 E7 E46A | addgene partial sequence | sequence record 99776 | Bglob-intron-F 5'-ctggtcatcatcctgccttt-3'
TGATATACACTGTTTGAGATGAGGATAAAATACTCTGAGTCCAAACCGGGCCCCTCTGCTAACCATGTTC
ATGCCTTCTTCTCTTTCCTACAGCTCCTGGGCAACGTGCTGGTTGTTGTGCTGTCTCATCATTTTGGCAA
AGAATTCCTCGACGGATCCACCATGCATGGAGATACACCTACATTGCATGAATATATGTTAGATTTGCAA
CCAGAGACAACTGATCTCTACTGTTATGAGCAATTAAATGACAGCTCAGAGGAGGAGGATGAAATAGATG
GTCCAGCTGGACAAGCAGCCCCGGACAGAGCCCATTACAATATTGTAACCTTTTGTTGCAAGTGTGACTC
TACGCTTCGGTTGTGCGTACAAAGCACACACGTAGACATTCGTACTTTGGAAGACCTGTTAATGGGCACA
CTAGGAATTGTGTGCCCCATCTGTTCTCAGAAACCATAAAGATCCGTCGAGGAATTCACTCCTCAGGTGC
AGGCTGCCTATCAGAAGGTGGTGGCTGGTGTGGCCAATGCCCTGGCTCACAAATACCACTGAGATCTTTT
TCCCTCTGCCAAAAATTATGGGGACATCATGAAGCCCCTTGAGCATCTGACTTCTGGCTAATAAAGGAAA
TTTATTTTCATTGCAATAGTGTGTTGGAATTTTTTGTGTCTCTCACTCGGAAGGACATATGGGAGGGCAA
ATCATTTAAAACATCAGAATGAGTATTTGGTTTAGAGTTTGGCAACATATGCCCATATGCTGGCTGCCAT
GAACAAAGGTTGGCTATAAAGAGGTCATCAGTATATGAAACAGCCCCCTGCTGTCCATTCCTTATTCCAT
AGAAAAGCCTTGACTTGAGGTTAGATTTTTTTTATATTTTGTTTTGTGTTATTTTTTTCTTTAACATCCC
TAAAATTTTCCTTACATGTTTTACTAGCCAGATTTTTCCTCCTCTCCTGACTACTCCCAGTCATAGCTGT
CCCTCTTCTCTTATGGAGATCCCTCGACGGATCGGCCGCAATTCGTAATCATGTCATAGCTGTTTCCTGT
GTGAAAT
