>Addgene plasmid #13693 | cmv 16 E7 E46A | addgene partial sequence | sequence record 99777 | Bglob-pA-R 5'-ttttggcagagggaaaaaga-3'
TTGTGAGCCAGGGCATTGGCCACACCAGCCACCACCTTCTGATAGGCAGCCTGCACCTGAGGAGTGAATT
CCTCGACGGATCTTTATGGTTTCTGAGAACAGATGGGGCACACAATTCCTAGTGTGCCCATTAACAGGTC
TTCCAAAGTACGAATGTCTACGTGTGTGCTTTGTACGCACAACCGAAGCGTAGAGTCACACTTGCAACAA
AAGGTTACAATATTGTAATGGGCTCTGTCCGGGGCTGCTTGTCCAGCTGGACCATCTATTTCATCCTCCT
CCTCTGAGCTGTCATTTAATTGCTCATAACAGTAGAGATCAGTTGTCTCTGGTTGCAAATCTAACATATA
TTCATGCAATGTAGGTGTATCTCCATGCATGGTGGATCCGTCGAGGAATTCTTTGCCAAAATGATGAGAC
AGCACAACAACCAGCACGTTGCCCAGGAGCTGTAGGAAAGAGAAGAAGGCATGAACATGGTTAGCAGAGG
GGCCCGGTTTGGACTCAGAGTATTTTATCCTCATCTCAAACAGTGTATATCATTGTAACCATAAAGAGAA
AGGCAGGATGATGACCAGGGTGTAGTTGTTTCTACCAATAAGAATATTTCCACGCCAGCCAGAATTTATA
TGCAGAAATATTCTACCTTATCATTTAATTATAACAATTGTTCTCTAAAACTGTGCTGAAGTACAATATA
ATATACCCTGATTGCCTTGAAAAAAAAGTGATTAGAGAAAGTACTTACAATCTGACAAATAAACAAAAGT
GAATTTAAAAATTCGTTACAAATGCAAGCTAAAGTTTAACGAAAAAGTTACAGAAAATGAAAAGAAAATA
AGAGGAGACAATGGTTGTCAACAGAGTAGAAAGTGAAAGAAACAAAATTATCATGAGGGTCCATGGTGAT
ACAAGGGACATCTTCCCATTCTAAACAACACCCTGAAAACTTTGCCCCCTCCATATAACATGAATTTTAC
AATAGCGAAAAAGAAAGAACAATCAAGGGTCCCCAAACTCACCCTGAAGTTCTCAGGATCGGTCGACCGG
AGGCTGG
